>Addgene plasmid #147055 | pRSFDuetG-DmXRN1_1323-1355-DmDCP1_1-127_N | depositor full sequence | sequence record 289502 | Full Sequence
GGGGAATTGTGAGCGGATAACAATTCCCCTGTAGAAATAATTTTGTTTAACTTTAATAAGGAGATATACC
ATGGGCAGCAGCCATCACCATCATCACCACAGCGCGGGTCTGGAAGTTCTGTTCCAGGGGCCCCAGGATC
CGCTACTTCAACAGCAAAGAGCTCCGTTTCCCGGACAAATGCCCAATCTACCCAAGCCACCGCTCTTCTG
GCAGCAAGAGGCGCAGAAGCAGGAGGCGCTGTAGAAGCTTGCGGCCGCATAATGCTTAAGTCGAACAGAA
AGTAATCGTATTGTACACGGCCGCATAATCGAAATTAATACGACTCACTATAGGGGAATTGTGAGCGGAT
AACAATTCCCCATCTTAGTATATTAGTTAAGTATAAGAAGGAGATATACATAATATGTCCCCTATACTAG
GTTATTGGAAAATTAAGGGCCTTGTGCAACCCACTCGACTTCTTTTGGAATATCTTGAAGAAAAATATGA
AGAGCATTTGTATGAGCGCGATGAAGGTGATAAATGGCGAAACAAAAAGTTTGAATTGGGTTTGGAGTTT
CCCAATCTTCCTTATTATATTGATGGTGATGTTAAATTAACACAGTCTATGGCCATCATACGTTATATAG
CTGACAAGCACAACATGTTGGGTGGTTGTCCAAAAGAGCGTGCAGAGATTTCAATGCTTGAAGGAGCGGT
TTTGGATATTAGATACGGTGTTTCGAGAATTGCATATAGTAAAGACTTTGAAACTCTCAAAGTTGATTTT
CTTAGCAAGCTACCTGAAATGCTGAAAATGTTCGAAGATCGTTTATGTCATAAAACATATTTAAATGGTG
ATCATGTAACCCATCCTGACTTCATGTTGTATGACGCTCTTGATGTTGTTTTATACATGGACCCAATGTG
CCTGGATGCGTTCCCAAAATTAGTTTGTTTTAAAAAACGTATTGAAGCTATCCCACAAATTGATAAGTAC
TTGAAATCCAGCAAGTATATAGCATGGCCTTTGCAGGGCTGGCAAGCCACGTTTGGTGGTGGCGACCATC
CTCCAAAATCGGATCTGGAAGTTCTGTTCCAGGGGCCCCATATGGCAGATCTCATGGCCGACGAGAGCAT
CACGCGAATGAACCTGGCGGCCATCAAGAAGATCGACCCGTACGCCAAGGAGATCGTGGATTCGTCCTCG
CACGTCGCCTTCTACACGTTCAACTCGTCGCAGAACGAGTGGGAAAAGACCGATGTGGAGGGAGCCTTCT
TCATATACCACCGCAACGCGGAGCCCTTTCACAGCATCTTCATCAACAACCGACTGAACACCACGTCCTT
CGTGGAGCCCATCACCGGCAGCCTGGAGCTGCAGTCGCAGCCGCCGTTCCTGCTCTACCGCAACGAGCGC
TCGCGCATCCGCGGCTTCTGGTTCTACAACAGCGAGGAGTGCGACCGCATCAGCGGCTTGGTGAACGGGC
TGCTCAAGTCCAAGTAGGGTACCCTCGAGTCTGGTAAAGAAACCGCTGCTGCGAAATTTGAACGCCAGCA
CATGGACTCGTCTACTAGCGCAGCTTAATTAACCTAGGCTGCTGCCACCGCTGAGCAATAACTAGCATAA
CCCCTTGGGGCCTCTAAACGGGTCTTGAGGGGTTTTTTGCTGAAACCTCAGGCATTTGAGAAGCACACGG
TCACACTGCTTCCGGTAGTCAATAAACCGGTAAACCAGCAATAGACATAAGCGGCTATTTAACGACCCTG
CCCTGAACCGACGACAAGCTGACGACCGGGTCTCCGCAAGTGGCACTTTTCGGGGAAATGTGCGCGGAAC
CCCTATTTGTTTATTTTTCTAAATACATTCAAATATGTATCCGCTCATGAATTAATTCTTAGAAAAACTC
ATCGAGCATCAAATGAAACTGCAATTTATTCATATCAGGATTATCAATACCATATTTTTGAAAAAGCCGT
TTCTGTAATGAAGGAGAAAACTCACCGAGGCAGTTCCATAGGATGGCAAGATCCTGGTATCGGTCTGCGA
TTCCGACTCGTCCAACATCAATACAACCTATTAATTTCCCCTCGTCAAAAATAAGGTTATCAAGTGAGAA
ATCACCATGAGTGACGACTGAATCCGGTGAGAATGGCAAAAGTTTATGCATTTCTTTCCAGACTTGTTCA
ACAGGCCAGCCATTACGCTCGTCATCAAAATCACTCGCATCAACCAAACCGTTATTCATTCGTGATTGCG
CCTGAGCGAGACGAAATACGCGGTCGCTGTTAAAAGGACAATTACAAACAGGAATCGAATGCAACCGGCG
CAGGAACACTGCCAGCGCATCAACAATATTTTCACCTGAATCAGGATATTCTTCTAATACCTGGAATGCT
GTTTTCCCGGGGATCGCAGTGGTGAGTAACCATGCATCATCAGGAGTACGGATAAAATGCTTGATGGTCG
GAAGAGGCATAAATTCCGTCAGCCAGTTTAGTCTGACCATCTCATCTGTAACATCATTGGCAACGCTACC
TTTGCCATGTTTCAGAAACAACTCTGGCGCATCGGGCTTCCCATACAATCGATAGATTGTCGCACCTGAT
TGCCCGACATTATCGCGAGCCCATTTATACCCATATAAATCAGCATCCATGTTGGAATTTAATCGCGGCC
TAGAGCAAGACGTTTCCCGTTGAATATGGCTCATACTCTTCCTTTTTCAATATTATTGAAGCATTTATCA
GGGTTATTGTCTCATGAGCGGATACATATTTGAATGTATTTAGAAAAATAAACAAATAGGCATGCAGCGC
TCTTCCGCTTCCTCGCTCACTGACTCGCTACGCTCGGTCGTTCGACTGCGGCGAGCGGTGTCAGCTCACT
CAAAAGCGGTAATACGGTTATCCACAGAATCAGGGGATAAAGCCGGAAAGAACATGTGAGCAAAAAGCAA
AGCACCGGAAGAAGCCAACGCCGCAGGCGTTTTTCCATAGGCTCCGCCCCCCTGACGAGCATCACAAAAA
TCGACGCTCAAGCCAGAGGTGGCGAAACCCGACAGGACTATAAAGATACCAGGCGTTTCCCCCTGGAAGC
TCCCTCGTGCGCTCTCCTGTTCCGACCCTGCCGCTTACCGGATACCTGTCCGCCTTTCTCCCTTCGGGAA
GCGTGGCGCTTTCTCATAGCTCACGCTGTTGGTATCTCAGTTCGGTGTAGGTCGTTCGCTCCAAGCTGGG
CTGTGTGCACGAACCCCCCGTTCAGCCCGACCGCTGCGCCTTATCCGGTAACTATCGTCTTGAGTCCAAC
CCGGTAAGACACGACTTATCGCCACTGGCAGCAGCCATTGGTAACTGATTTAGAGGACTTTGTCTTGAAG
TTATGCACCTGTTAAGGCTAAACTGAAAGAACAGATTTTGGTGAGTGCGGTCCTCCAACCCACTTACCTT
GGTTCAAAGAGTTGGTAGCTCAGCGAACCTTGAGAAAACCACCGTTGGTAGCGGTGGTTTTTCTTTATTT
ATGAGATGATGAATCAATCGGTCTATCAAGTCAACGAACAGCTATTCCGTTACTCTAGATTTCAGTGCAA
TTTATCTCTTCAAATGTAGCACCTGAAGTCAGCCCCATACGATATAAGTTGTAATTCTCATGTTAGTCAT
GCCCCGCGCCCACCGGAAGGAGCTGACTGGGTTGAAGGCTCTCAAGGGCATCGGTCGAGATCCCGGTGCC
TAATGAGTGAGCTAACTTACATTAATTGCGTTGCGCTCACTGCCCGCTTTCCAGTCGGGAAACCTGTCGT
GCCAGCTGCATTAATGAATCGGCCAACGCGCGGGGAGAGGCGGTTTGCGTATTGGGCGCCAGGGTGGTTT
TTCTTTTCACCAGTGAGACGGGCAACAGCTGATTGCCCTTCACCGCCTGGCCCTGAGAGAGTTGCAGCAA
GCGGTCCACGCTGGTTTGCCCCAGCAGGCGAAAATCCTGTTTGATGGTGGTTAACGGCGGGATATAACAT
GAGCTGTCTTCGGTATCGTCGTATCCCACTACCGAGATGTCCGCACCAACGCGCAGCCCGGACTCGGTAA
TGGCGCGCATTGCGCCCAGCGCCATCTGATCGTTGGCAACCAGCATCGCAGTGGGAACGATGCCCTCATT
CAGCATTTGCATGGTTTGTTGAAAACCGGACATGGCACTCCAGTCGCCTTCCCGTTCCGCTATCGGCTGA
ATTTGATTGCGAGTGAGATATTTATGCCAGCCAGCCAGACGCAGACGCGCCGAGACAGAACTTAATGGGC
CCGCTAACAGCGCGATTTGCTGGTGACCCAATGCGACCAGATGCTCCACGCCCAGTCGCGTACCGTCTTC
ATGGGAGAAAATAATACTGTTGATGGGTGTCTGGTCAGAGACATCAAGAAATAACGCCGGAACATTAGTG
CAGGCAGCTTCCACAGCAATGGCATCCTGGTCATCCAGCGGATAGTTAATGATCAGCCCACTGACGCGTT
GCGCGAGAAGATTGTGCACCGCCGCTTTACAGGCTTCGACGCCGCTTCGTTCTACCATCGACACCACCAC
GCTGGCACCCAGTTGATCGGCGCGAGATTTAATCGCCGCGACAATTTGCGACGGCGCGTGCAGGGCCAGA
CTGGAGGTGGCAACGCCAATCAGCAACGACTGTTTGCCCGCCAGTTGTTGTGCCACGCGGTTGGGAATGT
AATTCAGCTCCGCCATCGCCGCTTCCACTTTTTCCCGCGTTTTCGCAGAAACGTGGCTGGCCTGGTTCAC
CACGCGGGAAACGGTCTGATAAGAGACACCGGCATACTCTGCGACATCGTATAACGTTACTGGTTTCACA
TTCACCACCCTGAATTGACTCTCTTCCGGGCGCTATCATGCCATACCGCGAAAGGTTTTGCGCCATTCGA
TGGTGTCCGGGATCTCGACGCTCTCCCTTATGCGACTCCTGCATTAGGAAATTAATACGACTCACTATA
Features (pLannotate 1.2.2; 19 found; start..end, strand, type, name):
      3..27      +  protein_bind   lac operator: The lac repressor binds to the lac operator to inhibit transcription in E. coli. This inhibition can be relieved by adding lactose or isopropyl-β-D-thiogalactopyranoside (IPTG). lac repressor encoded by lacI
     42..64      +  RBS            RBS: efficient ribosome binding site from bacteriophage T7 gene 10 (Olins and Rangwala, 1989)
    316..334     +  promoter       T7 promoter: promoter for bacteriophage T7 RNA polymerase
    335..359     +  protein_bind   lac operator: The lac repressor binds to the lac operator to inhibit transcription in E. coli. This inhibition can be relieved by adding lactose or isopropyl-β-D-thiogalactopyranoside (IPTG). lac repressor encoded by lacI
    405..1058    +  CDS            GST26_SCHJA: Experimental evidence at protein level: Swiss-Prot protein existence level 1. GST isoenzymes appear to play a central role in the parasite detoxification system. Other functions are also suspected including a role in increasing the solubility of haematin in the parasite gut. From Schistosoma japonicum (Blood fluke).
   1128..1493    +  CDS            DCP1B (fragment): DCP1B_HUMAN - Experimental evidence at protein level: Swiss-Prot protein existence level 1. May play a role in the degradation of mRNAs, both in normal mRNA turnover and in nonsense-mediated mRNA decay. May remove the 7- methyl guanine cap structure from mRNA molecules, yielding a 5'- phosphorylated mRNA fragment and 7m-GDP (By similarity). From Homo sapiens (Human).
   1506..1547    +  CDS            S-Tag (fragment): affinity and epitope tag derived from pancreatic ribonuclease A
   1577..1594    +  CDS            SET1 (fragment): solubility-enhancement tag derived from T7 phage gene 10B
   1602..1649    +  terminator     T7 terminator: transcription terminator for bacteriophage T7 RNA polymerase
   1813..1870    +  promoter       AmpR promoter (fragment): bla
   1879..2694    -  CDS            KanR: aminoglycoside phosphotransferase; aph(3')-Ia; confers resistance to kanamycin in bacteria or G418 (Geneticin®) in eukaryotes
   2695..2786    -  promoter       AmpR promoter: bla
   2802..3551    -  rep_origin     RSF ori: Plasmids containing the RSF 1030 origin of replication can be propagated in E. coli cells that contain additional plasmids with compatible origins.
   3634..3698    -  CDS            TcR (fragment): tetracycline efflux protein; tet; confers resistance to tetracycline
   3713..3734    -  protein_bind   CAP binding site: CAP binding activates transcription in the presence of cAMP. E. coli catabolite activator protein
   3747..4829    -  CDS            lacI: lac repressor; lacI; The lac repressor binds to the lac operator to inhibit transcription in E. coli. This inhibition can be relieved by adding lactose or isopropyl-β-D-thiogalactopyranoside (IPTG).
   4830..4907    -  promoter       lacI promoter: lacI
   4915..4950    -  CDS            TcR (fragment): tetracycline efflux protein; tet; confers resistance to tetracycline
   4953..2       +  promoter       T7 promoter (across the origin): promoter for bacteriophage T7 RNA polymerase
