[The description below was written by a language model from this plasmid's Addgene catalogue record and pLannotate feature annotations shown in this document.]
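Description:
pRSFDuetG-DmXRN1_1323-1355-DmDCP1_1-127_N is a 4,969 nt bacterial co-expression plasmid. The catalogue lists its backbone as unknown, but the name and annotated features fit a pRSFDuet-type vector modified to carry a GST tag. It replicates from the RSF1030 origin, which is compatible with other common origins and so allows co-transformation with additional plasmids. Selection is by kanamycin through the aph(3')-Ia gene, and the record lists it as low copy. A lacI gene with its own promoter supplies lac repressor. This suits IPTG-inducible expression in E. coli hosts that provide T7 RNA polymerase.

The plasmid has the typical Duet layout of two T7 promoter/lac operator units. The first unit spans the sequence origin and is followed by a T7 gene 10 ribosome binding site and a stretch of roughly 250 nt with no annotated coding feature. This is presumably where the short Drosophila XRN1 (pacman) peptide, residues 1323–1355, sits, since the insert name lists it first, but the feature table does not confirm its position or any tag on it. The second unit drives a Schistosoma japonicum GST coding sequence. It is followed by a region annotated by homology to human DCP1B, which corresponds to the Drosophila DCP1 fragment (residues 1–127) named in the record. The arrangement suggests an N-terminal GST fusion. Downstream lie vector-derived S-tag remnants and a T7 terminator. The small TcR, SET1 and AmpR promoter fragments are probably backbone or annotation artefacts.

The design serves co-production of the DCP1 N-terminal domain with its XRN1 binding peptide, consistent with the associated study of how the DCP1–XRN1 interaction couples decapping to 5' exonucleolytic decay. The depositor sequence may be theoretical rather than fully verified.
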