Addgene plasmid #147055: pRSFDuetG-DmXRN1_1323-1355-DmDCP1_1-127_N
Purpose: Bacterial Expression of DmXRN1_1323-1355-DmDCP1_1-127
Depositing lab: Elisa Izaurralde. Depositing organization: Max Planck Institute for Developmental Biology. Publication: A direct interaction between DCP1 and XRN1 couples mRNA decapping to 5' exonucleolytic degradation. Braun JE, Truffault V, Boland A, Huntzinger E, Chang CT, Haas G, Weichenrieder O, Coles M, Izaurralde E. Nat Struct Mol Biol. 2012 Dec;19(12):1324-31. doi: 10.1038/nsmb.2413. Epub 2012 Nov 11. PubMed 23142987.
Backbone
  Vector backbone: Unknown
  Vector type: Bacterial Expression
Growth in bacteria
  Bacterial resistance: Kanamycin, 50 μg/mL
  Growth temperature: 37°C
  Growth strain: DH5alpha
  Copy number: Low Copy
Gene/Insert
  Gene/Insert name: DmXRN1_1323-1355-DmDCP1_1-127
  Species: D. melanogaster (fly)
  Entrez Gene: pcm (a.k.a. Dmel_CG3291, CG3291, DmXrn1, Dmel\CG3291, Pcm, XRN1, XRN1/pcm, Xrn1, Xrn1p)
  Cloning method: Unknown
Terms and licenses: Academic/Nonprofit Terms; Industry Terms: Not Available to Industry
Depositor comments: Plasmids from this collection were made available to the research community and donated after the lab closed. Please note that the sequence provided by the depositing laboratory may be theoretical/predicted or based on Sanger sequencing results. There may be discrepancies between sequencing results obtained by Addgene and the depositor sequence. If an Addgene verified sequence is not available, please contact before placing your order to request that our lab fully sequence the plasmid.
How to cite: pRSFDuetG-DmXRN1_1323-1355-DmDCP1_1-127_N was a gift from Elisa Izaurralde (Addgene plasmid # 147055 ; http://n2t.net/addgene:147055 ; RRID:Addgene_147055)
